Addgene plasmid #186378: pDEST-Spe4-Kozak-mCherry-RfA
Purpose: (Empty Backbone) Destination vector for the expression of a fluorescent fusion of N-ter mCherry and a protein of interest into embryos, by mRNA microinjection
Depositing lab: Patrick Lemaire. Depositing organization: CNRS UMR 5237, Centre de Recherche en Biologie cellulaire de Montpellier.
Backbone
  Vector backbone: pDEST-Spe4-RfA
  Backbone size (bp): 5589
  Vector type: Gateway destination vector
  Selectable markers: ccdB gene
Growth in bacteria
  Bacterial resistance: Chloramphenicol and Ampicillin, 25 & 100 μg/mL
  Growth temperature: 37°C
  Growth strain: ccdB Survival
  Copy number: High Copy
Gene/Insert
  Gene/Insert name: None
Terms and licenses: Academic/Nonprofit Terms; Industry Terms: Not Available to Industry
Depositor comments: Gateway destination vector for mRNA production to overexpress a protein of interest following microinjection into ascidian eggs. Likely to be useful for zebrafish, Xenopus, urchin and cnidarian (Clytia, Nematostella...) overexpression studies as well. Backbone was modified by insertion of N terminal mCherry tag at Bgl II/Stu I restriction site
How to cite: pDEST-Spe4-Kozak-mCherry-RfA was a gift from Patrick Lemaire (Addgene plasmid # 186378 ; http://n2t.net/addgene:186378 ; RRID:Addgene_186378)
