[The description below was written by a language model from this plasmid's Addgene catalogue record and pLannotate feature annotations shown in this document.]
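Description:
pDEST-Spe4-Kozak-mCherry-RfA is an empty Gateway destination vector built on the pDEST-Spe4-RfA backbone and designed for in vitro synthesis of mRNA encoding an N-terminal mCherry fusion to a protein of interest. It replicates in E. coli from a high-copy ColE1/pUC-type origin, carries an f1 origin, and is selected with ampicillin (β-lactamase) together with chloramphenicol, the latter resistance residing inside the Gateway cassette. Because that cassette also contains the toxic ccdB gene, the unrecombined vector has to be maintained in a ccdB-tolerant strain. ccdB then serves as the counter-selection against non-recombinant plasmid after an LR reaction.

The expression unit reads from a T3 RNA polymerase promoter through the Xenopus β-globin 5'-UTR, a translational enhancer, into the mCherry coding sequence, which the plasmid name indicates is preceded by a Kozak context. mCherry was inserted into the parental backbone at BglII/StuI sites and is followed directly by attR1, the CmR/ccdB reading frame A cassette, and attR2, and then the Xenopus β-globin 3'-UTR. LR recombination with an entry clone replaces the attR-flanked cassette with the gene of interest, placing it downstream of mCherry so that a single red fluorescent fusion is translated. The globin UTRs flank the resulting transcript. A T7 promoter lies downstream in the opposite orientation, and remnants of the lac region (lac promoter and operator, lacZα and lacI fragments) derive from the cloning backbone.

Synthetic mRNA made from recombined derivatives is intended for microinjection into ascidian eggs to overexpress and visualise tagged proteins in embryos. The depositor suggests it is likely to be useful in zebrafish, Xenopus, sea urchin and cnidarian systems as well.
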