Features (pLannotate 1.2.2; 21 found; start..end, strand, type, name):
     21..125     +  promoter       AmpR promoter: bla
    126..986     +  CDS            AmpR: β-lactamase; bla; confers resistance to ampicillin, carbenicillin, and related antibiotics
   1157..1745    +  rep_origin     ori: high-copy-number ColE1/pMB1/pBR322/pUC origin of replication
   1928..2020    +  CDS            lacI (fragment): lac repressor; lacI; The lac repressor binds to the lac operator to inhibit transcription in E. coli. This inhibition can be relieved by adding lactose or isopropyl-β-D-thiogalactopyranoside (IPTG).
   2033..2054    +  protein_bind   CAP binding site: CAP binding activates transcription in the presence of cAMP. E. coli catabolite activator protein
   2069..2099    +  promoter       lac promoter: promoter for the E. coli lac operon
   2107..2123    +  protein_bind   lac operator: The lac repressor binds to the lac operator to inhibit transcription in E. coli. This inhibition can be relieved by adding lactose or isopropyl-β-D-thiogalactopyranoside (IPTG). lac repressor encoded by lacI
   2168..2186    +  promoter       T3 promoter: promoter for bacteriophage T3 RNA polymerase
   2211..2253    +  5'UTR          Xenopus globin 5'-UTR: translational enhancer from the 5'-UTR of the major beta-globin gene of Xenopus laevis
   2269..2976    +  CDS            mCherry: mCherry is a basic (constitutively fluorescent) red fluorescent protein published in 2004, derived from Discosoma sp.. It is reported to be a very rapidly-maturing monomer with low acid sensitivity.
   2983..3107    +  protein_bind   attR1: mutant version of attR; recombination site for the Gateway® LR reaction LR Clonase™
   3132..3162    +  promoter       lac UV5 promoter: E. coli lac promoter with an "up" mutation
   3187..3215    +  promoter       cat promoter (fragment): promoter of the E. coli cat gene encoding chloramphenicol acetyltransferase
   3216..3875    +  CDS            CmR: chloramphenicol acetyltransferase; cat; confers resistance to chloramphenicol
   4054..4212    +  CDS            ccdA (fragment): CCDA_ECO57 - Also known as H, letA. Experimental evidence at protein level: Swiss-Prot protein existence level 1. Antitoxin component of a type II toxin-antitoxin (TA) system which inhibits the post-segregational killing (PSK) of plasmid-free cells, also referred to as a plasmid addiction system. Binds to and blocks the activity of CcdB; will also remove bound CcdB protein from the CcdB-GyrA complex by forming a CcdA-CcdB complex, a process termed rejuvenation. Functions as a transcriptional corepressor for the ccdAB operon, repression also requires CcdB (By similarity). From Escherichia coli
   4217..4519    +  CDS            ccdB: CCDB_ECOLI - Also known as G, letB, letD. Experimental evidence at protein level: Swiss-Prot protein existence level 1. Toxic component of a type II toxin-antitoxin (TA) system, functioning in plasmid maintainence. Responsible for the post- segregational killing (PSK) of plasmid-free cells, also referred to as a plasmid addiction system. Half-life of over 2 hours. Cell killing by CcdB is accompanied by filamentation, defects in chromosome and plasmid segregation, defects in cell division, formation of anucleate cells, decreased DNA synthesis and plasmid loss. Interferes with the activity of DN
   4563..4687    -  protein_bind   attR2: mutant version of attR; recombination site for the Gateway® LR reaction LR Clonase™
   4732..4855    +  3'UTR          Xenopus globin 3'-UTR: 3'-UTR of the major beta-globin gene of Xenopus laevis
   4946..4964    -  promoter       T7 promoter: promoter for bacteriophage T7 RNA polymerase
   4967..5124    +  CDS            lacZα (fragment): LacZα fragment of β-galactosidase; lacZ fragment
   5155..5583    -  rep_origin     f1 ori (sequence partly withheld): f1 bacteriophage origin of replication; arrow indicates direction of (+) strand synthesis
>Addgene plasmid #186378 | pDEST-Spe4-Kozak-mCherry-RfA | addgene full sequence | sequence record 373704 | Addgene Partial NGS Result
GCACTTTTCGGGGAAATGTGCGCGGAACCCCTATTTGTTTATTTTTCTAAATACATTCAAATATGTATCC
GCTCATGAGACAATAACCCTGATAAATGCTTCAATAATATTGAAAAAGGAAGAGTATGAGTATTCAACAT
TTCCGTGTCGCCCTTATTCCCTTTTTTGCGGCATTTTGCCTTCCTGTTTTTGCTCACCCAGAAACGCTGG
TGAAAGTAAAAGATGCTGAAGATCAGTTGGGTGCACGAGTGGGTTACATCGAACTGGATCTCAACAGCGG
TAAGATCCTTGAGAGTTTTCGCCCCGAAGAACGTTTTCCAATGATGAGCACTTTTAAAGTTCTGCTATGT
GGCGCGGTATTATCCCGTATTGACGCCGGGCAAGAGCAACTCGGTCGCCGCATACACTATTCTCAGAATG
ACTTGGTTGAGTACTCACCAGTCACAGAAAAGCATCTTACGGATGGCATGACAGTAAGAGAATTATGCAG
TGCTGCCATAACCATGAGTGATAACACTGCGGCCAACTTACTTCTGACAACGATCGGAGGACCGAAGGAG
CTAACCGCTTTTTTGCACAACATGGGGGATCATGTAACTCGCCTTGATCGTTGGGAACCGGAGCTGAATG
AAGCCATACCAAACGACGAGCGTGACACCACGATGCCTGTAGCAATGGCAACAACGTTGCGCAAACTATT
AACTGGCGAACTACTTACTCTAGCTTCCCGGCAACAATTAATAGACTGGATGGAGGCGGATAAAGTTGCA
GGACCACTTCTGCGCTCGGCCCTTCCGGCTGGCTGGTTTATTGCTGATAAATCTGGAGCCGGTGAGCGTG
GATCTCGCGGTATCATTGCAGCACTGGGGCCAGATGGTAAGCCCTCCCGTATCGTAGTTATCTACACGAC
GGGGAGTCAGGCAACTATGGATGAACGAAATAGACAGATCGCTGAGATAGGTGCCTCACTGATTAAGCAT
TGGTAACTGTCAGACCAAGTTTACTCATATATACTTTAGATTGATTTAAAACTTCATTTTTAATTTAAAA
GGATCTAGGTGAAGATCCTTTTTGATAATCTCATGACCAAAATCCCTTAACGTGAGTTTTCGTTCCACTG
AGCGTCAGACCCCGTAGAAAAGATCAAAGGATCTTCTTGAGATCCTTTTTTTCTGCGCGTAATCTGCTGC
TTGCAAACAAAAAAACCACCGCTACCAGCGGTGGTTTGTTTGCCGGATCAAGAGCTACCAACTCTTTTTC
CGAAGGTAACTGGCTTCAGCAGAGCGCAGATACCAAATACTGTTCTTCTAGTGTAGCCGTAGTTAGGCCA
CCACTTCAAGAACTCTGTAGCACCGCCTACATACCTCGCTCTGCTAATCCTGTTACCAGTGGCTGCTGCC
AGTGGCGATAAGTCGTGTCTTACCGGGTTGGACTCAAGACGATAGTTACCGGATAAGGCGCAGCGGTCGG
GCTGAACGGGGGGTTCGTGCACACAGCCCAGCTTGGAGCGAACGACCTACACCGAACTGAGATACCTACA
GCGTGAGCTATGAGAAAGCGCCACGCTTCCCGAAGGGAGAAAGGCGGACAGGTATCCGGTAAGCGGCAGG
GTCGGAACAGGAGAGCGCACGAGGGAGCTTCCAGGGGGAAACGCCTGGTATCTTTATAGTCCTGTCGGGT
TTCGCCACCTCTGACTTGAGCGTCGATTTTTGTGATGCTCGTCAGGGGGGCGGAGCCTATGGAAAAACGC
CAGCAACGCGGCCTTTTTACGGTTCCTGGCCTTTTGCTGGCCTTTTGCTCACATGTTCTTTCCTGCGTTA
TCCCCTGATTCTGTGGATAACCGTATTACCGCCTTTGAGTGAGCTGATACCGCTCGCCGCAGCCGAACGA
CCGAGCGCAGCGAGTCAGTGAGCGAGGAAGCGGAAGAGCGCCCAATACGCAAACCGCCTCTCCCCGCGCG
TTGGCCGATTCATTAATGCAGCTGGCACGACAGGTTTCCCGACTGGAAAGCGGGCAGTGAGCGCAACGCA
ATTAATGTGAGTTAGCTCACTCATTAGGCACCCCAGGCTTTACACTTTATGCTTCCGGCTCGTATGTTGT
GTGGAATTGTGAGCGGATAACAATTTCACACAGGAAACAGCTATGACCATGATTACGCCAAGCTCGAAAT
TAACCCTCACTAAAGGGAACAAAAGCTGGAGCTAAGCTTGCTTGTTCTTTTTGCAGAAGCTCAGAATAAA
CGCTCAACTTTGGCAGATCTCAGAAAAAATGGTGTCCAAGGGCGAAGAGGACAACATGGCCATCATCAAG
GAGTTCATGCGGTTCAAGGTGCACATGGAAGGCAGCGTGAACGGCCACGAGTTCGAGATCGAGGGCGAGG
GCGAAGGCAGGCCCTACGAGGGCACCCAGACCGCCAAGCTGAAGGTGACCAAGGGCGGACCTCTGCCCTT
CGCCTGGGACATCCTGAGCCCCCAGTTCATGTACGGCAGCAAGGCCTACGTGAAGCACCCCGCCGACATC
CCCGACTACCTGAAGCTGTCCTTCCCCGAGGGATTCAAATGGGAGCGGGTGATGAACTTCGAGGACGGCG
GCGTGGTGACCGTGACCCAGGACAGCAGCCTGCAGGACGGCGAGTTCATCTACAAGGTGAAACTGCGGGG
CACCAACTTCCCCAGCGACGGCCCCGTGATGCAGAAAAAGACCATGGGCTGGGAGGCCAGCAGCGAGCGG
ATGTACCCCGAGGATGGCGCCCTGAAGGGCGAGATCAAGCAGCGGCTGAAGCTGAAGGATGGCGGCCACT
ACGACGCCGAGGTGAAAACCACCTACAAGGCCAAGAAACCCGTGCAGCTGCCTGGCGCCTACAACGTGAA
CATCAAGCTGGACATCACCAGCCACAACGAGGACTACACCATCGTGGAGCAGTACGAGCGGGCCGAGGGC
AGACACAGCACCGGCGGCATGGACGAGCTGTATAAAGTAATCACAAGTTTGTACAAAAAAGCTGAACGAG
AAACGTAAAATGATATAAATATCAATATATTAAATTAGATTTTGCATAAAAAACAGACTACATAATACTG
TAAAACACAACATATCCAGTCACTATGGCGGCCGCATTAGGCACCCCAGGCTTTACACTTTATGCTTCCG
GCTCGTATAATGTGTGGATTTTGAGTTAGGATCCGGCGAGATTTTCAGGAGCTAAGGAAGCTAAAATGGA
GAAAAAAATCACTGGATATACCACCGTTGATATATCCCAATGGCATCGTAAAGAACATTTTGAGGCATTT
CAGTCAGTTGCTCAATGTACCTATAACCAGACCGTTCAGCTGGATATTACGGCCTTTTTAAAGACCGTAA
AGAAAAATAAGCACAAGTTTTATCCGGCCTTTATTCACATTCTTGCCCGCCTGATGAATGCTCATCCGGA
ATTCCGTATGGCAATGAAAGACGGTGAGCTGGTGATATGGGATAGTGTTCACCCTTGTTACACCGTTTTC
CATGAGCAAACTGAAACGTTTTCATCGCTCTGGAGTGAATACCACGACGATTTCCGGCAGTTTCTACACA
TATATTCGCAAGATGTGGCGTGTTACGGTGAAAACCTGGCCTATTTCCCTAAAGGGTTTATTGAGAATAT
GTTTTTCGTCTCAGCCAATCCCTGGGTGAGTTTCACCAGTTTTGATTTAAACGTGGCCAATATGGACAAC
TTCTTCGCCCCCGTTTTCACCATGGGCAAATATTATACGCAAGGCGACAAGGTGCTGATGCCGCTGGCGA
TTCAGGTTCATCATGCCGTCTGTGATGGCTTCCATGTCGGCAGAATGCTTAATGAATTACAACAGTACTG
CGATGAGTGGCAGGGCGGGGCGTAAACGCGTGGATCCGGCTTACTAAAAGCCAGATAACAGTATGCGTAT
TTGCGCGCTGATTTTTGCGGTATAAGAATATATACTGATATGTATACCCGAAGTATGTCAAAAAGAGGTG
TGCTATGAAGCAGCGTATTACAGTGACAGTTGACAGCGACAGCTATCAGTTGCTCAAGGCATATATGATG
TCAATATCTCCGGTCTGGTAAGCACAACCATGCAGAATGAAGCCCGTCGTCTGCGTGCCGAACGCTGGAA
AGCGGAAAATCAGGAAGGGATGGCTGAGGTCGCCCGGTTTATTGAAATGAACGGCTCTTTTGCTGACGAG
AACAGGGACTGGTGAAATGCAGTTTAAGGTTTACACCTATAAAAGAGAGAGCCGTTATCGTCTGTTTGTG
GATGTACAGAGTGATATTATTGACACGCCCGGGCGACGGATGGTGATCCCCCTGGCCAGTGCACGTCTGC
TGTCAGATAAAGTCTCCCGTGAACTTTACCCGGTGGTGCATATCGGGGATGAAAGCTGGCGCATGATGAC
CACCGATATGGCCAGTGTGCCGGTCTCCGTTATCGGGGAAGAAGTGGCTGATCTCAGCCACCGCGAAAAT
GACATCAAAAACGCCATTAACCTGATGTTCTGGGGAATATAAATGTCAGGCTCCCTTATACACAGCCAGT
CTGCAGGTCGACCATAGTGACTGGATATGTTGTGTTTTACAGTATTATGTAGTCTGTTTTTTATGCAAAA
TCTAATTTAATATATTGATATTTATATCATTTTACGTTTCTCGTTCAGCTTTCTTGTACAAAGTGGTGAT
AAACTTAGATATCGCGGCCGCGGAAGCGCTGGTTACCTAGGAACCAGCCTCAAGAACACCCGAATGGAGT
CTCTAAGCTACATAATACCAACTTACACTTTACAAAATGTTGTCCCCCAAAATGTAGCCATTCGTATCTG
CYCCWAAWAAAAARAAARTTTYTTCMCAWTCWAAAAAAAAAAAAAAAAAAAAAAAAAAAAAAAAAMMCCC
CCCCCCCCCCCCCTGCAGGGCCAAGTCGGCCGGCGCGCCATTCGCCCTATAGTGAGTCGTATTACAATTC
ACTGGCCGTCGTTTTACAACGTCGTGACTGGGAAAACCCTGGCGTTACCCAACTTAATCGCCTTGCAGCA
CATCCCCCTTTCGCCAGCTGGCGTAATAGCGAAGAGGCCCGCACCGATCGCCCTTCCCAACAGTTGCGCA
GCCTGAATGGCGAATGGAAATTGTAAGCGTTAATATTTTGTTAAAATTCGCGTTAAATTTTTGTTAAATC
AGCTCATTTTTTAACCAATAGGCCGAAATCGGCAAAATCCCTTATAAATCAAAAGAATAGACCGAGATAG
GGT
[37 nt withheld, positions 5254-5290]
AAAGAACGTGGACTCCAACGTCAAAGG
[49 nt withheld, positions 5318-5366]
T
[91 nt withheld, positions 5368-5458]
G
[124 nt withheld, positions 5460-5583]
CAGGTG
